Addgene plasmid #77882: AK8 gRNA (BRDN0001149279)
Purpose: 3rd generation lentiviral gRNA plasmid targeting human AK8
Depositing lab: John Doench & David Root. Depositing organization: Broad Institute. Publication: Optimized sgRNA design to maximize activity and minimize off-target effects of CRISPR-Cas9. Doench JG, Fusi N, Sullender M, Hegde M, Vaimberg EW, Donovan KF, Smith I, Tothova Z, Wilen C, Orchard R, Virgin HW, Listgarten J, Root DE. Nat Biotechnol. 2016 Jan 18. doi: 10.1038/nbt.3437. PubMed 26780180.
Backbone
  Vector backbone: lentiGuide-Puro
  Backbone manufacturer: Zhang Lab (Addgene plasmid # 52963)
  Vector type: Mammalian Expression, Lentiviral, CRISPR
  Selectable markers: Puromycin
Growth in bacteria
  Bacterial resistance: Ampicillin, 100 μg/mL
  Growth temperature: 37°C
  Growth strain: DH5alpha
  Copy number: High Copy
Gene/Insert
  Gene/Insert name: AK8 (alt names: AK8; NM_152572.2)
  gRNA/shRNA sequence: TTCGGGTGGCCAGTCAAAGG
  Species: H. sapiens (human)
  Entrez Gene: AK8 (a.k.a. DDX31, C9orf98, FLJ32704, FLJ36014, RP11-143F18.1)
  Promoter: hU6
  Cloning method: Unknown
  Sequencing primers: 5′ U6-F; 3′ pS2-R
Terms and licenses: Academic/Nonprofit Terms; Industry Terms: Not Available to Industry
Depositor comments: The gRNA was designed to target the following Genbank reference sequence(s): NM_152572.2. Note that this plasmid does NOT contain Cas9. It should be used in conjunction with lentiCas9-Blast (Addgene #52962) or otherwise with cell lines already expressing Cas9. Browse the full kinome gRNA library at http://www.addgene.org/pooled-library/broadgpp-human-kinome/ or visit http://www.broadinstitute.org/rnai/public/ for detailed protocols and information.
How to cite: AK8 gRNA (BRDN0001149279) was a gift from John Doench & David Root (Addgene plasmid # 77882 ; http://n2t.net/addgene:77882 ; RRID:Addgene_77882)
