[The description below was written by a language model from this plasmid's Addgene catalogue record and pLannotate feature annotations shown in this document.]
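Description:
AK8 gRNA (BRDN0001149279) is a third-generation lentiviral guide RNA plasmid built on the lentiGuide-Puro backbone and designed to target human AK8, using the reference transcript named in the record. It is propagated in E. coli as a high-copy plasmid through a ColE1/pUC-type origin with ampicillin selection (AmpR, β-lactamase). The backbone also carries an f1 origin, an SV40 origin and residual lac and T7/T3 promoter elements left over from the cloning vector.

The lentiviral transfer cassette begins with an RSV promoter fused to a truncated HIV-1 5' LTR, which makes genomic RNA production independent of Tat. This is followed by the Ψ packaging signal with a partial gag fragment, the Rev response element for Rev-dependent nuclear export, and a cPPT/CTS. The cassette ends in a self-inactivating ΔU3 3' LTR followed by an SV40 poly(A) signal.

Two expression units sit within this frame. A human U6 RNA polymerase III promoter drives the 20-nt AK8 spacer joined to the Streptococcus pyogenes Cas9 guide RNA scaffold. An EF-1α promoter with its intron A drives the puromycin N-acetyltransferase gene for selection of transduced mammalian cells, and a WPRE downstream enhances transcript expression.

The plasmid does not encode Cas9, so it must be paired with a separate Cas9 lentivector or used in cells that already express Cas9. It belongs to a human kinome gRNA collection designed with optimized sgRNA rules. It is typically packaged into lentivirus to deliver the guide stably for CRISPR knockout of AK8.
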