Features (pLannotate 1.2.2; 29 found; start..end, strand, type, name):
     14..80      +  CDS            small t antigen (fragment): SV40 (simian virus 40) small t antigen
    106..317     +  promoter       EF-1α core promoter: core promoter for human elongation factor EF-1α
    318..1256    +  intron         EF-1α intron A: intron upstream of the start codon of human EF-1α
   1278..1877    +  CDS            PuroR (fragment): puromycin N-acetyltransferase; pac from Streptomyces; confers resistance to puromycin
   1893..2481    +  misc_feature   WPRE: woodchuck hepatitis virus posttranscriptional regulatory element
   2532..2551    +  misc_feature   cPPT/CTS (fragment): central polypurine tract and central termination sequence of HIV-1
   2553..2786    +  LTR            3' LTR (ΔU3): self-inactivating 3' long terminal repeat (LTR) from HIV-1
   2864..2985    +  polyA_signal   SV40 poly(A) signal: SV40 polyadenylation signal
   3025..3160    +  rep_origin     SV40 ori: SV40 origin of replication
   3181..3199    -  promoter       T7 promoter: promoter for bacteriophage T7 RNA polymerase
   3207..3362    +  CDS            lacZα (fragment): LacZα fragment of β-galactosidase; lacZ fragment
   3367..3795    +  rep_origin     f1 ori (sequence partly withheld): f1 bacteriophage origin of replication; arrow indicates direction of (+) strand synthesis
   3848..3952    +  promoter       AmpR promoter: bla
   3953..4813    +  CDS            AmpR: β-lactamase; bla; confers resistance to ampicillin, carbenicillin, and related antibiotics
   4984..5572    +  rep_origin     ori: high-copy-number ColE1/pMB1/pBR322/pUC origin of replication
   5755..5847    +  CDS            lacI (fragment): lac repressor; lacI; The lac repressor binds to the lac operator to inhibit transcription in E. coli. This inhibition can be relieved by adding lactose or isopropyl-β-D-thiogalactopyranoside (IPTG).
   5860..5881    +  protein_bind   CAP binding site: CAP binding activates transcription in the presence of cAMP. E. coli catabolite activator protein
   5896..5926    +  promoter       lac promoter: promoter for the E. coli lac operon
   5934..5950    +  protein_bind   lac operator: The lac repressor binds to the lac operator to inhibit transcription in E. coli. This inhibition can be relieved by adding lactose or isopropyl-β-D-thiogalactopyranoside (IPTG). lac repressor encoded by lacI
   5995..6013    +  promoter       T3 promoter: promoter for bacteriophage T3 RNA polymerase
   6041..6267    +  promoter       RSV promoter: Rous sarcoma virus enhancer/promoter
   6268..6448    +  LTR            5' LTR (truncated): truncated 5' long terminal repeat (LTR) from HIV-1
   6495..6620    +  misc_feature   HIV-1 Ψ: packaging signal of human immunodeficiency virus type 1
   6604..6967    +  CDS            HIV-1 gag (fragment): gag protein from human immunodeficiency virus 1; gag
   7113..7346    +  misc_feature   RRE: The Rev response element (RRE) of HIV-1 allows for Rev-dependent mRNA export from the nucleus to the cytoplasm.
   7723..7749    +  CDS            Rev (fragment): human immunodeficiency virus 1 (HIV-1) Rev protein; rev; enhances nuclear export of unspliced and incompletely spliced viral mRNAs
   7753..7993    +  promoter       U6 promoter: RNA polymerase III promoter for human U6 snRNA
   8023..8098    +  misc_RNA       gRNA scaffold: guide RNA scaffold for the Streptococcus pyogenes CRISPR/Cas9 system
   8154..8271    +  misc_feature   cPPT/CTS: central polypurine tract and central termination sequence of HIV-1
>Addgene plasmid #77882 | AK8 gRNA (BRDN0001149279) | addgene full sequence | sequence record 188580 | Addgene Assembled Sequence
CCCGGGTGCAAAGATGGATAAAGTTTTAAACAGAGAGGAATCTTTGCAGCTAATGGACCTTCTAGGTCTT
GAAAGGAGTGGGAATTGGCTCCGGTGCCCGTCAGTGGGCAGAGCGCACATCGCCCACAGTCCCCGAGAAG
TTGGGGGGAGGGGTCGGCAATTGATCCGGTGCCTAGAGAAGGTGGCGCGGGGTAAACTGGGAAAGTGATG
TCGTGTACTGGCTCCGCCTTTTTCCCGAGGGTGGGGGAGAACCGTATATAAGTGCAGTAGTCGCCGTGAA
CGTTCTTTTTCGCAACGGGTTTGCCGCCAGAACACAGGTAAGTGCCGTGTGTGGTTCCCGCGGGCCTGGC
CTCTTTACGGGTTATGGCCCTTGCGTGCCTTGAATTACTTCCACCTGGCTGCAGTACGTGATTCTTGATC
CCGAGCTTCGGGTTGGAAGTGGGTGGGAGAGTTCGAGGCCTTGCGCTTAAGGAGCCCCTTCGCCTCGTGC
TTGAGTTGAGGCCTGGCCTGGGCGCTGGGGCCGCCGCGTGCGAATCTGGTGGCACCTTCGCGCCTGTCTC
GCTGCTTTCGATAAGTCTCTAGCCATTTAAAATTTTTGATGACCTGCTGCGACGCTTTTTTTCTGGCAAG
ATAGTCTTGTAAATGCGGGCCAAGATCTGCACACTGGTATTTCGGTTTTTGGGGCCGCGGGCGGCGACGG
GGCCCGTGCGTCCCAGCGCACATGTTCGGCGAGGCGGGGCCTGCGAGCGCGGCCACCGAGAATCGGACGG
GGGTAGTCTCAAGCTGGCCGGCCTGCTCTGGTGCCTGGCCTCGCGCCGCCGTGTATCGCCCCGCCCTGGG
CGGCAAGGCTGGCCCGGTCGGCACCAGTTGCGTGAGCGGAAAGATGGCCGCTTCCCGGCCCTGCTGCAGG
GAGCTCAAAATGGAGGACGCGGCGCTCGGGAGAGCGGGCGGGTGAGTCACCCACACAAAGGAAAAGGGCC
TTTCCGTCCTCAGCCGTCGCTTCATGTGACTCCACGGAGTACCGGGCGCCGTCCAGGCACCTCGATTAGT
TCTCGAGCTTTTGGAGTACGTCGTCTTTAGGTTGGGGGGAGGGGTTTTATGCGATGGAGTTTCCCCACAC
TGAGTGGGTGGAGACTGAAGTTAGGCCAGCTTGGCACTTGATGTAATTCTCCTTGGAATTTGCCCTTTTT
GAGTTTGGATCTTGGTTCATTCTCAAGCCTCAGACAGTGGTTCAAAGTTTTTTTCTTCCATTTCAGGTGT
CGTGACGTACGGCCACCATGACCGAGTACAAGCCCACGGTGCGCCTCGCCACCCGCGACGACGTCCCCAG
GGCCGTACGCACCCTCGCCGCCGCGTTCGCCGACTACCCCGCCACGCGCCACACCGTCGATCCGGACCGC
CACATCGAGCGGGTCACCGAGCTGCAAGAACTCTTCCTCACGCGCGTCGGGCTCGACATCGGCAAGGTGT
GGGTCGCGGACGACGGCGCCGCCGTGGCGGTCTGGACCACGCCGGAGAGCGTCGAAGCGGGGGCGGTGTT
CGCCGAGATCGGCCCGCGCATGGCCGAGTTGAGCGGTTCCCGGCTGGCCGCGCAGCAACAGATGGAAGGC
CTCCTGGCGCCGCACCGGCCCAAGGAGCCCGCGTGGTTCCTGGCCACCGTCGGAGTCTCGCCCGACCACC
AGGGCAAGGGTCTGGGCAGCGCCGTCGTGCTCCCCGGAGTGGAGGCGGCCGAGCGCGCCGGGGTGCCCGC
CTTCCTGGAGACCTCCGCGCCCCGCAACCTCCCCTTCTACGAGCGGCTCGGCTTCACCGTCACCGCCGAC
GTCGAGGTGCCCGAAGGACCGCGCACCTGGTGCATGACCCGCAAGCCCGGTGCCTGAACGCGTTAAGTCG
ACAATCAACCTCTGGATTACAAAATTTGTGAAAGATTGACTGGTATTCTTAACTATGTTGCTCCTTTTAC
GCTATGTGGATACGCTGCTTTAATGCCTTTGTATCATGCTATTGCTTCCCGTATGGCTTTCATTTTCTCC
TCCTTGTATAAATCCTGGTTGCTGTCTCTTTATGAGGAGTTGTGGCCCGTTGTCAGGCAACGTGGCGTGG
TGTGCACTGTGTTTGCTGACGCAACCCCCACTGGTTGGGGCATTGCCACCACCTGTCAGCTCCTTTCCGG
GACTTTCGCTTTCCCCCTCCCTATTGCCACGGCGGAACTCATCGCCGCCTGCCTTGCCCGCTGCTGGACA
GGGGCTCGGCTGTTGGGCACTGACAATTCCGTGGTGTTGTCGGGGAAATCATCGTCCTTTCCTTGGCTGC
TCGCCTGTGTTGCCACCTGGATTCTGCGCGGGACGTCCTTCTGCTACGTCCCTTCGGCCCTCAATCCAGC
GGACCTTCCTTCCCGCGGCCTGCTGCCGGCTCTGCGGCCTCTTCCGCGTCTTCGCCTTCGCCCTCAGACG
AGTCGGATCTCCCTTTGGGCCGCCTCCCCGCGTCGACTTTAAGACCAATGACTTACAAGGCAGCTGTAGA
TCTTAGCCACTTTTTAAAAGAAAAGGGGGGACTGGAAGGGCTAATTCACTCCCAACGAAGACAAGATCTG
CTTTTTGCTTGTACTGGGTCTCTCTGGTTAGACCAGATCTGAGCCTGGGAGCTCTCTGGCTAACTAGGGA
ACCCACTGCTTAAGCCTCAATAAAGCTTGCCTTGAGTGCTTCAAGTAGTGTGTGCCCGTCTGTTGTGTGA
CTCTGGTAACTAGAGATCCCTCAGACCCTTTTAGTCAGTGTGGAAAATCTCTAGCAGTACGTATAGTAGT
TCATGTCATCTTATTATTCAGTATTTATAACTTGCAAAGAAATGAATATCAGAGAGTGAGAGGAACTTGT
TTATTGCAGCTTATAATGGTTACAAATAAAGCAATAGCATCACAAATTTCACAAATAAAGCATTTTTTTC
ACTGCATTCTAGTTGTGGTTTGTCCAAACTCATCAATGTATCTTATCATGTCTGGCTCTAGCTATCCCGC
CCCTAACTCCGCCCATCCCGCCCCTAACTCCGCCCAGTTCCGCCCATTCTCCGCCCCATGGCTGACTAAT
TTTTTTTATTTATGCAGAGGCCGAGGCCGCCTCGGCCTCTGAGCTATTCCAGAAGTAGTGAGGAGGCTTT
TTTGGAGGCCTAGGGACGTACCCAATTCGCCCTATAGTGAGTCGTATTACGCGCGCTCACTGGCCGTCGT
TTTACAACGTCGTGACTGGGAAAACCCTGGCGTTACCCAACTTAATCGCCTTGCAGCACATCCCCCTTTC
GCCAGCTGGCGTAATAGCGAAGAGGCCCGCACCGATCGCCCTTCCCAACAGTTGCGCAGCCTGAATGGCG
AATGGG
[124 nt withheld, positions 3367-3490]
C
[91 nt withheld, positions 3492-3582]
A
[49 nt withheld, positions 3584-3632]
CCTTTGACGTTGGAGTCCACGTTCTTT
[37 nt withheld, positions 3660-3696]
ACCCTATCTCGGTCTATTCTTTTGATTTATAAGGGATTTTGCCGATTTCGGCCTATTGGTTAAAAAATGA
GCTGATTTAACAAAAATTTAACGCGAATTTTAACAAAATATTAACGCTTACAATTTAGGTGGCACTTTTC
GGGGAAATGTGCGCGGAACCCCTATTTGTTTATTTTTCTAAATACATTCAAATATGTATCCGCTCATGAG
ACAATAACCCTGATAAATGCTTCAATAATATTGAAAAAGGAAGAGTATGAGTATTCAACATTTCCGTGTC
GCCCTTATTCCCTTTTTTGCGGCATTTTGCCTTCCTGTTTTTGCTCACCCAGAAACGCTGGTGAAAGTAA
AAGATGCTGAAGATCAGTTGGGTGCACGAGTGGGTTACATCGAACTGGATCTCAACAGCGGTAAGATCCT
TGAGAGTTTTCGCCCCGAAGAACGTTTTCCAATGATGAGCACTTTTAAAGTTCTGCTATGTGGCGCGGTA
TTATCCCGTATTGACGCCGGGCAAGAGCAACTCGGTCGCCGCATACACTATTCTCAGAATGACTTGGTTG
AGTACTCACCAGTCACAGAAAAGCATCTTACGGATGGCATGACAGTAAGAGAATTATGCAGTGCTGCCAT
AACCATGAGTGATAACACTGCGGCCAACTTACTTCTGACAACGATCGGAGGACCGAAGGAGCTAACCGCT
TTTTTGCACAACATGGGGGATCATGTAACTCGCCTTGATCGTTGGGAACCGGAGCTGAATGAAGCCATAC
CAAACGACGAGCGTGACACCACGATGCCTGTAGCAATGGCAACAACGTTGCGCAAACTATTAACTGGCGA
ACTACTTACTCTAGCTTCCCGGCAACAATTAATAGACTGGATGGAGGCGGATAAAGTTGCAGGACCACTT
CTGCGCTCGGCCCTTCCGGCTGGCTGGTTTATTGCTGATAAATCTGGAGCCGGTGAGCGTGGGTCTCGCG
GTATCATTGCAGCACTGGGGCCAGATGGTAAGCCCTCCCGTATCGTAGTTATCTACACGACGGGGAGTCA
GGCAACTATGGATGAACGAAATAGACAGATCGCTGAGATAGGTGCCTCACTGATTAAGCATTGGTAACTG
TCAGACCAAGTTTACTCATATATACTTTAGATTGATTTAAAACTTCATTTTTAATTTAAAAGGATCTAGG
TGAAGATCCTTTTTGATAATCTCATGACCAAAATCCCTTAACGTGAGTTTTCGTTCCACTGAGCGTCAGA
CCCCGTAGAAAAGATCAAAGGATCTTCTTGAGATCCTTTTTTTCTGCGCGTAATCTGCTGCTTGCAAACA
AAAAAACCACCGCTACCAGCGGTGGTTTGTTTGCCGGATCAAGAGCTACCAACTCTTTTTCCGAAGGTAA
CTGGCTTCAGCAGAGCGCAGATACCAAATACTGTTCTTCTAGTGTAGCCGTAGTTAGGCCACCACTTCAA
GAACTCTGTAGCACCGCCTACATACCTCGCTCTGCTAATCCTGTTACCAGTGGCTGCTGCCAGTGGCGAT
AAGTCGTGTCTTACCGGGTTGGACTCAAGACGATAGTTACCGGATAAGGCGCAGCGGTCGGGCTGAACGG
GGGGTTCGTGCACACAGCCCAGCTTGGAGCGAACGACCTACACCGAACTGAGATACCTACAGCGTGAGCT
ATGAGAAAGCGCCACGCTTCCCGAAGGGAGAAAGGCGGACAGGTATCCGGTAAGCGGCAGGGTCGGAACA
GGAGAGCGCACGAGGGAGCTTCCAGGGGGAAACGCCTGGTATCTTTATAGTCCTGTCGGGTTTCGCCACC
TCTGACTTGAGCGTCGATTTTTGTGATGCTCGTCAGGGGGGCGGAGCCTATGGAAAAACGCCAGCAACGC
GGCCTTTTTACGGTTCCTGGCCTTTTGCTGGCCTTTTGCTCACATGTTCTTTCCTGCGTTATCCCCTGAT
TCTGTGGATAACCGTATTACCGCCTTTGAGTGAGCTGATACCGCTCGCCGCAGCCGAACGACCGAGCGCA
GCGAGTCAGTGAGCGAGGAAGCGGAAGAGCGCCCAATACGCAAACCGCCTCTCCCCGCGCGTTGGCCGAT
TCATTAATGCAGCTGGCACGACAGGTTTCCCGACTGGAAAGCGGGCAGTGAGCGCAACGCAATTAATGTG
AGTTAGCTCACTCATTAGGCACCCCAGGCTTTACACTTTATGCTTCCGGCTCGTATGTTGTGTGGAATTG
TGAGCGGATAACAATTTCACACAGGAAACAGCTATGACCATGATTACGCCAAGCGCGCAATTAACCCTCA
CTAAAGGGAACAAAAGCTGGAGCTGCAAGCTTAATGTAGTCTTATGCAATACTCTTGTAGTCTTGCAACA
TGGTAACGATGAGTTAGCAACATGCCTTACAAGGAGAGAAAAAGCACCGTGCATGCCGATTGGTGGAAGT
AAGGTGGTACGATCGTGCCTTATTAGGAAGGCAACAGACGGGTCTGACATGGATTGGACGAACCACTGAA
TTGCCGCATTGCAGAGATATTGTATTTAAGTGCCTAGCTCGATACATAAACGGGTCTCTCTGGTTAGACC
AGATCTGAGCCTGGGAGCTCTCTGGCTAACTAGGGAACCCACTGCTTAAGCCTCAATAAAGCTTGCCTTG
AGTGCTTCAAGTAGTGTGTGCCCGTCTGTTGTGTGACTCTGGTAACTAGAGATCCCTCAGACCCTTTTAG
TCAGTGTGGAAAATCTCTAGCAGTGGCGCCCGAACAGGGACTTGAAAGCGAAAGGGAAACCAGAGGAGCT
CTCTCGACGCAGGACTCGGCTTGCTGAAGCGCGCACGGCAAGAGGCGAGGGGCGGCGACTGGTGAGTACG
CCAAAAATTTTGACTAGCGGAGGCTAGAAGGAGAGAGATGGGTGCGAGAGCGTCAGTATTAAGCGGGGGA
GAATTAGATCGCGATGGGAAAAAATTCGGTTAAGGCCAGGGGGAAAGAAAAAATATAAATTAAAACATAT
AGTATGGGCAAGCAGGGAGCTAGAACGATTCGCAGTTAATCCTGGCCTGTTAGAAACATCAGAAGGCTGT
AGACAAATACTGGGACAGCTACAACCATCCCTTCAGACAGGATCAGAAGAACTTAGATCATTATATAATA
CAGTAGCAACCCTCTATTGTGTGCATCAAAGGATAGAGATAAAAGACACCAAGGAAGCTTTAGACAAGAT
AGAGGAAGAGCAAAACAAAAGTAAGACCACCGCACAGCAAGCGGCCGCTGATCTTCAGACCTGGAGGAGG
AGATATGAGGGACAATTGGAGAAGTGAATTATATAAATATAAAGTAGTAAAAATTGAACCATTAGGAGTA
GCACCCACCAAGGCAAAGAGAAGAGTGGTGCAGAGAGAAAAAAGAGCAGTGGGAATAGGAGCTTTGTTCC
TTGGGTTCTTGGGAGCAGCAGGAAGCACTATGGGCGCAGCGTCAATGACGCTGACGGTACAGGCCAGACA
ATTATTGTCTGGTATAGTGCAGCAGCAGAACAATTTGCTGAGGGCTATTGAGGCGCAACAGCATCTGTTG
CAACTCACAGTCTGGGGCATCAAGCAGCTCCAGGCAAGAATCCTGGCTGTGGAAAGATACCTAAAGGATC
AACAGCTCCTGGGGATTTGGGGTTGCTCTGGAAAACTCATTTGCACCACTGCTGTGCCTTGGAATGCTAG
TTGGAGTAATAAATCTCTGGAACAGATTTGGAATCACACGACCTGGATGGAGTGGGACAGAGAAATTAAC
AATTACACAAGCTTAATACACTCCTTAATTGAAGAATCGCAAAACCAGCAAGAAAAGAATGAACAAGAAT
TATTGGAATTAGATAAATGGGCAAGTTTGTGGAATTGGTTTAACATAACAAATTGGCTGTGGTATATAAA
ATTATTCATAATGATAGTAGGAGGCTTGGTAGGTTTAAGAATAGTTTTTGCTGTACTTTCTATAGTGAAT
AGAGTTAGGCAGGGATATTCACCATTATCGTTTCAGACCCACCTCCCAACCCCGAGGGGACCCAGAGAGG
GCCTATTTCCCATGATTCCTTCATATTTGCATATACGATACAAGGCTGTTAGAGAGATAATTAGAATTAA
TTTGACTGTAAACACAAAGATATTAGTACAAAATACGTGACGTAGAAAGTAATAATTTCTTGGGTAGTTT
GCAGTTTTAAAATTATGTTTTAAAATGGACTATCATATGCTTACCGTAACTTGAAAGTATTTCGATTTCT
TGGCTTTATATATCTTGTGGAAAGGACGAAACACCGTTCGGGTGGCCAGTCAAAGGGTTTTAGAGCTAGA
AATAGCAAGTTAAAATAAGGCTAGTCCGTTATCAACTTGAAAAAGTGGCACCGAGTCGGTGCTTTTTTAA
GCTTGGCGTAACTAGATCTTGAGACAAATGGCAGTATTCATCCACAATTTTAAAAGAAAAGGGGGGATTG
GGGGGTACAGTGCAGGGGAAAGAATAGTAGACATAATAGCAACAGACATACAAACTAAAGAATTACAAAA
ACAAATTACAAAAATTCAAAATTTTCGGGTTTATTACAGGGACAGCAGAGATCCACTTTGGCGCCGGCTC
GAGGGGG
