>Addgene plasmid #77882 | AK8 gRNA (BRDN0001149279) | depositor partial sequence | sequence record 145342 | Target Sequence
TTCGGGTGGCCAGTCAAAGG
