>Addgene plasmid #77882 | AK8 gRNA (BRDN0001149279) | addgene partial sequence | sequence record 188579 | hU6-F
TAGAAAGTAATAATTTCTTGGGTAGTTTGCAGTTTTAAAATTATGTTTTAAAATGGACTATCATATGCTT
ACCGTAACTTGAAAGTATTTCGATTTCTTGGCTTTATATATCTTGTGGAAAGGACGAAACACCGTTCGGG
TGGCCAGTCAAAGGGTTTTAGAGCTAGAAATAGCAAGTTAAAATAAGGCTAGTCCGTTATCAACTTGAAA
AAGTGGCACCGAGTCGGTGCTTTTTTAAGCTTGGCGTAACTAGATCTTGAGACAAATGGCAGTATTCATC
CACAATTTTAAAAGAAAAGGGGGGATTGGGGGGTACAGTGCAGGGGAAAGAATAGTAGACATAATAGCAA
CAGACATACAAACTAAAGAATTACAAAAACAAATTACAAAAATTCAAAATTTTCGGGTTTATTACAGGGA
CAGCAGAGATCCACTTTGGCGCCGGCTCGAGGGGGCCCGGGTGCAAAGATGGATAAAGTTTTAAACAGAG
AGGAATCTTTGCAGCTAATGGACCTTCTAGGTCTTGAAAGGAGTGGGAATTGGCTCCGGTGCCCGTCAGT
GGGCAGAGCG
